>Addgene plasmid #21253 | PKC iota dNPS | addgene partial sequence | sequence record 27067 | SP6 5'-ATTTAGGTGACACTATAG-3'
CTAAGCNGCTCGAGCGGCCGCCGNTGTGATGGATATCTGCAGAATTGGATCCTTAGGCGTAGTCAGGCAC
GTCGTAAGGATAGAATTCGACACATTCTTCTGCAGACATCAAAAGAGGATTGATATACTCAAAACCTTCA
AATTCAGACTGATCAATCTTCCTCACAATGTCATCGTCATCTGGAGTGAGCTGGACAGGTTCATTAGTAA
ACTGAGAATCAAAGTTGTCCAAACCAAATTCCCCAGAAATATTTGGTTTAAAGGGAGGTACCACCTGTTT
TTGCTCCATCATATCCCAATCAACATTTCGGAAGAACGGGTGTCCCTGAATATCAGCAAATCCTGTTTGA
GGATGACAACCCAATCGTTCCTTAGGGTCCTTATTAAGAAAACTCTTCAGAACACTTGCAGCTTTTACAG
ACAGAGAACGTGGTATGCGAATTTGTTTTTCCAAAATAACTTGGAAGAGATAATCCTCTGTGTTCTGGTC
AGGGTTATCGGAGCTCCCAACAATATCAAATGGAGACCTTCCTGCCATCATCTCAAACATGAGCACTCCA
AGAGCCCACCAGTCAACACTGAAACCATAATCTTCTCCTCTTAAAATTTCAGGAGCAATGTAATTAGGAG
TACCACAGAAAGTGCTGGTTGTATCTCCTGGCCGTAATCCTTCCTTACACATGCCGTAGTCAGTGAGTTT
AATGTGGCCTTCAGAGTCCAGTAATACATTGTCCAGTTTCAAATCTCTATAAATTATCCCTCGCTCATGA
AGATAATTAATGCTAGACTGATTTCTGCAGAGTAAATCTGGCATGTCTTCAGGAGTTTTNNGNGNNNNNN
NNTNCTNGTGCCNCCNTTNAAAAANAAGGGG
