>Addgene plasmid #21253 | PKC iota dNPS | addgene partial sequence | sequence record 27068 | T7 5'-TAATACGACTCACTATAGGG-3'
NCCNCANGCCGNGCTCGGACCTCGAGGCCCCATGGAATTCAAGCTTTATTGTGCCAATGGCCACACTTTC
CAAGCCAAGCGTTTCAACAGGCGTGCTCACTGTGCCATCTGCACAGACCGAATATGGGGACTTGGACGCC
AAGGATATAAGTGCATCAACTGCAAACTCTTGGTTCATAAGAAGTGCCATAAACTCGTCACAATTGAATG
TGGGCGGCATTCTTTGCCACAGGAACCAGTGATGCCCATGGATCAGTCATCCATGCATTCTGACCATGCA
CAGACAGTAATTCCATATAATCCTTCAAGTCATGAGAGTTTGGATCAAGTTGGTGAAGAAAAAGAGGCAA
TGAACACCAGGGAAAGTGGCAAAGCTTCATCCAGTCTAGGTCTTCAGGATTTTGATTTGCTCCGGGTAAT
AGGAAGAGGAAGTTATGCCAAAGTACTGTTGGTTCGATTAAAAAAAACAGATCGTATTTATGCAATGAAA
GTTGTGAAAAAAGAGCTTGTTAATGATGATGAGGATATTGATTGGGTACAGACAGAGAAGCATGTGTTTG
AGCAGGCATCCAATCATCCTTTCCTTGTTGGGCTGCATTCTTGCTTTCAGACAGAAAGCAGATTGTTCTT
TGTTATAGAGTATGTAAATGGAGGANACCTAATGTTTCATTGGCACGACAAAGAAAACTTCCTGAAGAAC
ATGCCANATTTTACTCTGCAGAANTCAGTCTAGCATTAANTTATCTTCATGAGCGAGGGATATTTAAGGA
TTTTTGAACNGGACATGNTTCCNGGACTCTGANGCCAATTAACTCNCTGACCCGGCNGTGTAGGANGATA
CGGCAGANAACACCANCCTTTCGNGTCNCNATNCTGCTCNGAATTA
