[The description below was written by a language model from this plasmid's Addgene catalogue record.]
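Description:
PKC iota dNPS is a mammalian expression plasmid built on the pHACE backbone (about 5.4 kb without insert) that carries an N-terminally truncated form of human protein kinase C iota (PRKCI), an atypical PKC isoform. The insert of roughly 1.4 kb lacks residues 1–124 and was cloned as an EcoRI fragment, with both EcoRI sites retained. The "dNPS" name together with the deletion suggests removal of the N-terminal region including the autoinhibitory pseudosubstrate, a change that in PKC enzymes generally relieves intramolecular inhibition of the kinase domain and yields a constitutively active protein. The record itself gives only the deletion boundaries and does not spell out this interpretation.

The plasmid is maintained in E. coli at high copy number under ampicillin selection, and it carries a neomycin resistance marker so that transfected mammalian cells can be selected with G418. T7 and SP6 are listed as the flanking sequencing primers, indicating that these phage promoter sequences border the cloning site. The promoter driving expression in mammalian cells and any epitope tag contributed by the backbone are not stated in the record, and no feature table is available to confirm them.

According to the associated publication, the construct belongs to a set of PKC isoform reagents used to dissect the roles of individual isoforms in the transcriptional control of cyclin D1 and related genes. Its typical use is therefore transient or stable expression in cultured mammalian cells to examine the consequences of PKC iota signalling. Part of the plasmid was derived from a construct made in another laboratory.
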