Addgene plasmid #21253: PKC iota dNPS
Depositing lab: Bernard Weinstein. Depositing organization: Columbia University. Publication: Roles of specific isoforms of protein kinase C in the transcriptional control of cyclin D1 and related genes. Soh JW, Weinstein IB. J Biol Chem. 2003 Sep 5. 278(36):34709-16. 10.1074/jbc.M302016200 PubMed 12794082.
Backbone
  Vector backbone: pHACE
  Backbone size w/o insert (bp): 5400
  Vector type: Mammalian Expression
  Selectable markers: Neomycin (select with G418)
Growth in bacteria
  Bacterial resistance: Ampicillin, 100 μg/mL
  Growth temperature: 37°C
  Growth strain: DH5alpha
  Copy number: High Copy
Gene/Insert
  Gene/Insert name: PKC iota
  Species: H. sapiens (human)
  Insert size (bp): 1389
  Mutation: delta 1-124
  Entrez Gene: PRKCI (a.k.a. DXS1179E, PKCI, nPKC-iota)
  Cloning method: Restriction Enzyme; 5′ cloning site EcoRI (not destroyed); 3′ cloning site EcoRI (not destroyed)
  Sequencing primers: 5′ T7; 3′ SP6
Resource information
  A portion of this plasmid was derived from a plasmid made by: Dr. T. Biden
Terms and licenses: Academic/Nonprofit Terms; Industry Terms: Not Available to Industry
How to cite: PKC iota dNPS was a gift from Bernard Weinstein (Addgene plasmid # 21253 ; http://n2t.net/addgene:21253 ; RRID:Addgene_21253)
